>Addgene plasmid #90045 | LLhE-pHG165 | addgene full sequence | sequence record 178200 | Addgene NGS Result
CGGGGTCTGACGCTCAGTGGAACGAAAACTCACGTTAAGGGATTTTGGTCATGAGATTATCAAAAAGGAT
CTTCACCTAGATCCTTTTAAATTAAAAATGAAGTTTTAAATCAATCTAAAGTATATATGAGTAAACTTGG
TCTGACAGTTACCAATGCTTAATCAGTGAGGCACCTATCTCAGCGATCTGTCTATTTCGTTCATCCATAG
TTGCCTGACTCCCCGTCGTGTAGATAACTACGATACGGGAGGGCTTACCATCTGGCCCCAGTGCTGCAAT
GATACCGCGAGACCCACGCTCACCGGCTCCAGATTTATCAGCAATAAACCAGCCAGCCGGAAGGGCCGAG
CGCAGAAGTGGTCCTGCAACTTTATCCGCCTCCATCCAGTCTATTAATTGTTGCCGGGAAGCTAGAGTAA
GTAGTTCGCCAGTTAATAGTTTGCGCAACGTTGTTGCCATTGCTACAGGCATCGTGGTGTCACGCTCGTC
GTTTGGTATGGCTTCATTCAGCTCCGGTTCCCAACGATCAAGGCGAGTTACATGATCCCCCATGTTGTGC
AAAAAAGCGGTTAGCTCCTTCGGTCCTCCGATCGTTGTCAGAAGTAAGTTGGCCGCAGTGTTATCACTCA
TGGTTATGGCAGCACTGCATAATTCTCTTACTGTCATGCCATCCGTAAGATGCTTTTCTGTGACTGGTGA
GTACTCAACCAAGTCATTCTGAGAATAGTGTATGCGGCGACCGAGTTGCTCTTGCCCGGCGTCAATACGG
GATAATACCGCGCCACATAGCAGAACTTTAAAAGTGCTCATCATTGGAAAACGTTCTTCGGGGCGAAAAC
TCTCAAGGATCTTACCGCTGTTGAGATCCAGTTCGATGTAACCCACTCGTGCACCCAACTGATCTTCAGC
ATCTTTTACTTTCACCAGCGTTTCTGGGTGAGCAAAAACAGGAAGGCAAAATGCCGCAAAAAAGGGAATA
AGGGCGACACGGAAATGTTGAATACTCATACTCTTCCTTTTTCAATATTATTGAAGCATTTATCAGGGTT
ATTGTCTCATGAGCGGATACATATTTGAATGTATTTAGAAAAATAAACAAATAGGGGTTCCGCGCACATT
TCCCCGAAAAGTGCCACCTGACGTCTAAGAAACCATTATTATCATGACATTAACCTATAAAAATAGGCGT
ATCACGAGGCCCTTTCGTCTTCAAGAATCCGTTAACGGCATTCGCCATTCAGGCTGCGCAACTGTTGGGA
AGGGCGATCGGTGCGGGCCTCTTCGCTATTACGCCAGCTGGCGAAAGGGGGATGTGCTGCAAGGCGATTA
AGTTGGGTAACGCCAGGGTTTTCCCAGTCACGACGTTGTAAAACGACGGCCAGTGCCAAGCTTGGCTGCA
GGTCGACGGATCCCCGGGAATTCCGACACCATCGAATGGTGCAAAACCTTTCGCGGTATGGCATGATAGC
GCCCGGAAGAGAGTCAATTCAGGGTGGTGAATGTGAAACCAGTAACGTTATACGATGTCGCAGAGTATGC
CGGTGTCTCTTATCAGACCGTTTCCCGCGTGGTGAACCAGGCCAGCCACGTTTCTGCGAAAACGCGGGAA
AAAGTGGAAGCGGCGATGGCGGAGCTCAATTACATTCCCAACCGCGTGGCACAACAACTGGCGGGCAAAC
AGTCGGACACCGTAGCCCTGGTGGTGTCGGAAAACAACCAGAAGCTCTTCGCCGAACCCTTCTATGCCGG
GATCGTGCTCGGCGTGGGGGTTGCTCTGTCCGAACGGGGATTCCAGTTCGTCCTGGCCACGGGCCGCTCC
GGGATAGAGCATGAGCGGCTGGGCGGCTACCTGGCCGGACAGCACGTCGACGGGGTCCTCCTGCTGTCGC
TCCACCGCGACGACCCGCTGCCGCAGATGCTGGACGAGGCCGGGGTGCCGTACGTCTACGGCGGCCGTCC
GCTCGGCGTCCCCGAAGAACAGGTGTCCTATGTCGATATCGACAACATCGGCGGGGGACGCCAGGCCACC
CAGCGGCTGATCGAGACCGGGCACCGGCGGATCGCTACGATCGCGGGCCCGCAGGACATGGTCGCTGGTG
TGGAACGCCTCCAGGGGTATCGCGAAGCACTGCTCGCCGCGGGGATGGAGTACGACGAGACGCTGGTGAG
CTACGGTGACTTCACCTACGACAGCGGGGTGGCCGCGATGCGGGAGCTGCTGGATCGGGCCCCCGACGTG
GACGCCGTGTTCGCGGCCTCCGACTTGATGGGGCTGGCCGCGCTGCGGGTGCTGCGTGCTTCGGGACGCC
GCGTGCCCGAGGATGTGGCGGTGGTCGGCTACGACGACTCGACCGTAGCCGAGCACGCCGAACCGCCGAT
GACCAGCGTCAACCAGCCCACCGAGCTGATGGGCCGGGAGATGGCCCGGCTGCTCGTGGACCGGATCACC
GGGGAGACCACCGAACCGGTGCGGCTGGTGCTGGAGACCCATTTGATGGTGCGGGAATCCGGGTGATAAC
CTGAGGCCGATACTGTCGTCGTCCCCTCAAACTGGCAGATGCACGGTTACGATGCGCCCATCTACACCAA
CGTGACCTATCCCATTAGGTCAATCCGCCGTTTGTTCCCACGGAGAATCCGACGGGTTGTTACTCGCTCA
CATTTAATGTTGATGAAAGCTGGCTACAGGAAGGCCAGACGCGAATTATTTTTGATGGCGTTGGAATTCG
TAATCATGGTCATAGCTGTTTCCTGTGTGAAATTGTTATCCGCTCACAATTCCACACAACATACGAGCCG
GAAGCATAAAGTGTAAAGCCTGGGGTGCCTAATGAGTGAGCTAACTCACATTAATTGCGTTGCGCTCACT
GCCCGCTTTCCAGTCGGGAAACCTGTCGTGCCAGCTGCATTAATGAATCGGCCAACGCGCGGGGAGAGGC
GGTTTGCGTATTGGCCGTTAACGGCGGGCAGCGTTGGGTCCTGGCCACGGGTGCGCATGATCGTGCTCCT
GTCGTTGAGGACCCGGCTAGGCTGGCGGGGTTGCCTTACTGGTTAGCAGAATGAATCACCGATACGCGAG
CGAACGTGAAGCGACTGCTGCTGCAAAACGTCTGCGACCTGAGCAACAACATGAATGGTCTTCGGTTTCC
GTGTTTCGTAAAGTCTGGAAACGCGGAAGTCAGCGCCCTGCACCATTATGTTCCGGATCTGCATCGCAGG
ATGCTGCTGGCTACCCTGTGGAACACCTACATCTGTATTAACGAAGCGCTGGCATTGACCCTGAGTGATT
TTTCTCTGGTCCCGCCGCATCCATACCGCCAGTTGTTTACCCTCACAACGTTCCAGTAACCGGGCATGTT
CATCATCAGTAACCCGTATCGTGAGCATCCTCTCTCGTTTCATCGGTATCATTACCCCCATGAACAGAAA
TCCCCCTTACACGGAGGCATCAGTGACCAAACAGGAAAAAACCGCCCTTAACATGGCCCGCTTTATCAGA
AGCCAGACATTAACGCTTCTGGAGAAACTCAACGAGCTGGACGCGGATGAACAGGCAGACATCTGTGAAT
CGCTTCACGACCACGCTGATGAGCTTTACCGCAGCTGCCTCGCGCGTTTCGGTGATGACGGTGAAAACCT
CTGACACATGCAGCTCCCGGAGACGGTCACAGCTTGTCTGTAAGCGGATGCCGGGAGCAGACAAGCCCGT
CAGGGCGCGTCAGCGGGTGTTGGCGGGTGTCGGGGCGCAGCCATGACCCAGTCACGTAGCGATAGCGGAG
TGTATACTGGCTTAACTATGCGGCATCAGAGCAGATTGTACTGAGAGTGCACCATATGCGGTGTGAAATA
CCGCACAGATGCGTAAGGAGAAAATACCGCATCAGGCGCTCTTCCGCTTCCTCGCTCACTGACTCGCTGC
GCTCGGTCGTTCGGCTGCGGCGAGCGGTATCAGCTCACTCAAAGGCGGTAATACGGTTATCCACAGAATC
AGGGGATAACGCAGGAAAGAACATGTGAGCAAAAGGCCAGCAAAAGGCCAGGAACCGTAAAAAGGCCGCG
TTGCTGGCGTTTTTCCATAGGCTCCGCCCCCCTGACGAGCATCACAAAAATCGACGCTCAAGTCAGAGGT
GGCGAAACCCGACAGGACTATAAAGATACCAGGCGTTTCCCCCTGGAAGCTCCCTCGTGCGCTCTCCTGT
TCCGACCCTGCCGCTTACCGGATACCTGTCCGCCTTTCTCCCTTCGGGAAGCGTGGCGCTTTCTCATAGC
TCACGCTGTAGGTATCTCAGTTCGGTGTAGGTCGTTCGCTCCAAGCTGGGCTGTGTGCACGAACCCCCCG
TTCAGCCCGACCGCTGCGCCTTATCCGGTAACTATCGTCTTGAGTCCAACCCGGTAAGACACGACTTATC
GCCACTGGCAGCAGCCACTGGTAACAGGATTAGCAGAGCGAGGTATGTAGGCGGTGCTACAGAGTTCTTG
AAGTGGTGGCCTAACTACGGCTACACTAGAAGGACAGTATTTGGTATCTGCGCTCTGCTGAAGCCAGTTA
CCTTCGGAAAAAGAGTTGGTAGCTCTTGATCCGGCAAACAAACCACCGCTGGTAGCGGTGGTTTTTTTGT
TTGCAAGCAGCAGATTACGCGCAGAAAAAAAGGATCTCAAGAAGATCCTTTGATCTTTTCTA
Features (pLannotate 1.2.2; 14 found; start..end, strand, type, name):
    149..1009    -  CDS            AmpR: β-lactamase; bla; confers resistance to ampicillin, carbenicillin, and related antibiotics
   1010..1114    -  promoter       AmpR promoter: bla
   1231..1385    -  CDS            lacZα (fragment): LacZα fragment of β-galactosidase; lacZ fragment
   1425..1502    +  promoter       lacIq promoter: lacI (mutant); In the lacIq allele, a single base change in the promoter boosts expression of the lacI gene about 10-fold.
   1515..2513    +  CDS            celR: CELR_THEFU - Protein predicted: Swiss-Prot protein existence level 4. Binds to the 14-bp operator sequence 5'-TGGGAGCGCTCCCA-3' in the upstream regions of cellulase genes; these operator sequences are modulated by cellobiose. From Thermobifida fusca (Thermomonospora fusca).
   2520..2722    +  CDS            lacZ (fragment): β-galactosidase; lacZ
   2763..2779    -  protein_bind   lac operator: The lac repressor binds to the lac operator to inhibit transcription in E. coli. This inhibition can be relieved by adding lactose or isopropyl-β-D-thiogalactopyranoside (IPTG). lac repressor encoded by lacI
   2787..2817    -  promoter       lac promoter: promoter for the E. coli lac operon
   2832..2853    -  protein_bind   CAP binding site: CAP binding activates transcription in the presence of cAMP. E. coli catabolite activator protein
   2866..2954    -  CDS            lacI (fragment): lac repressor; lacI; The lac repressor binds to the lac operator to inhibit transcription in E. coli. This inhibition can be relieved by adding lactose or isopropyl-β-D-thiogalactopyranoside (IPTG).
   3056..3436    -  CDS            YPB1_ECOLX: Protein predicted: Swiss-Prot protein existence level 4. From Escherichia coli.
   3453..3644    +  CDS            rop: Rop protein, which maintains plasmids at low copy number; rop
   3746..3886    +  misc_feature   bom: basis of mobility region from pBR322
   4072..4660    -  rep_origin     ori: high-copy-number ColE1/pMB1/pBR322/pUC origin of replication
