[The description below was written by a language model from this plasmid's Addgene catalogue record and pLannotate feature annotations shown in this document.]
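Description:
LLhE-pHG165 is a low-copy bacterial expression plasmid built on the pHG165 backbone for constitutive production of a synthetic chimeric transcription repressor in E. coli. It is propagated through a ColE1/pMB1-type origin. The annotation software labels this origin generically as high-copy, but the adjacent rop gene, which restrains copy number, and the pBR322-derived bom mobility region fit the low copy number given in the catalogue entry. Selection is by ampicillin, through the β-lactamase gene and its native promoter.

The insert, LLhE, joins the DNA-binding domain and linker region of E. coli LacI to the regulatory domain of CelR from Thermobifida fusca, a LacI/GalR family member whose operator binding is modulated by cellobiose. The automated feature table annotates the coding region simply as celR, reflecting the largest portion of the chimera. The LacI-derived N-terminal segment is not called out separately. According to the depositor, translation begins at a GTG codon, an alternative start in E. coli. Transcription is driven by the lacIq promoter, a point-mutant form of the lacI promoter that raises expression roughly tenfold and provides steady, uninduced synthesis of the repressor. Flanking the insert are remnants of the backbone's lac cloning region, namely lacZα and lacZ fragments, a lac promoter with its operator and CAP site, and a short lacI fragment. The insert appears to interrupt this region.

Because the hybrid keeps the LacI DNA-binding domain, it would be expected to recognise lac operator sequences while responding to signals sensed by the CelR regulatory domain. The associated publication title indicates the plasmid was used in studies of hybrid LacI/GalR proteins and variation in transcription repression across the family.
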