Addgene plasmid #90045: LLhE-pHG165
Purpose: Constitutive expression of a chimeric LacI:CelR transcription repressor
Depositing lab: Liskin Swint-Kruse. Depositing organization: University of Kansas Medical Center. Publication: Novel insights from hybrid LacI/GalR proteins: family-wide functional attributes and biologically significant variation in transcription repression. Meinhardt S, Manley MW Jr, Becker NA, Hessman JA, Maher LJ 3rd, Swint-Kruse L. Nucleic Acids Res. 2012 Nov;40(21):11139-54. doi: 10.1093/nar/gks806. Epub 2012 Sep 10. PubMed 22965134.
Backbone
  Vector backbone: pHG165
  Backbone manufacturer: PMID: 3012611
  Vector type: Bacterial Expression
Growth in bacteria
  Bacterial resistance: Ampicillin, 100 μg/mL
  Growth temperature: 37°C
  Growth strain: DH5alpha
  Copy number: Low Copy
Gene/Insert
  Gene/Insert name: LLhE
  Species: Synthetic
  Promoter: Iq
  Cloning method: Ligation Independent Cloning
Terms and licenses: Academic/Nonprofit Terms; Industry Terms: Not Available to Industry
Depositor comments: Second reference PMID: 26410588. E. coli LacI DNA binding domain, LacI linker region, and T. fusca CelR regulatory domain . The start codon of these genes is GTG, which is an alternative MET start codon in E. coli.
How to cite: LLhE-pHG165 was a gift from Liskin Swint-Kruse (Addgene plasmid # 90045 ; http://n2t.net/addgene:90045 ; RRID:Addgene_90045)
